>Addgene plasmid #83901 | pLJM5-WT PHGDH | depositor full sequence | sequence record 160817 | T3 7557..7576 M13-fwd 4770..4787 M13-rev 7519..7539 T7 4741..4761 ColE1 origin 6469..7151 F1 ori 4945..5251 LacZ alpha 4858..492
TATGCCAAGTACGCCCCCTATTGACGTCAATGACGGTAAATGGCCCGCCTGGCATTATGCCCAGTACATG
ACCTTATGGGACTTTCCTACTTGGCAGTACATCTACGTATTAGTCATCGCTATTACCATGGTGATGCGGT
TTTGGCAGTACATCAATGGGCGTGGATAGCGGTTTGACTCACGGGGATTTCCAAGTCTCCACCCCATTGA
CGTCAATGGGAGTTTGTTTTGGCACCAAAATCAACGGGACTTTCCAAAATGTCGTAACAACTCCGCCCCA
TTGACGCAAATGGGCGGTAGGCGTGTACGGTGGGAGGTCTATATAAGCAGAGCTGGTTTAGTGAACCGTC
AGATCCGCTAGCCCAGCAATGGCTTTTGCAAATCTGCGGAAAGTGCTCATCAGTGACAGCCTGGACCCTT
GCTGCCGGAAGATCTTGCAAGATGGAGGGCTGCAGGTGGTGGAAAAGCAGAACCTTAGCAAAGAGGAGCT
GATAGCGGAGCTGCAGGACTGTGAAGGCCTTATTGTTCGCTCTGCCACCAAGGTGACCGCTGATGTCATC
AACGCAGCTGAGAAACTCCAGGTGGTGGGCAGGGCTGGCACAGGTGTGGACAATGTGGATCTGGAGGCCG
CAACAAGGAAGGGCATCTTGGTTATGAACACCCCCAATGGGAACAGCCTCAGTGCCGCAGAACTCACTTG
TGGAATGATCATGTGCCTGGCCAGGCAGATTCCCCAGGCGACGGCTTCGATGAAGGACGGCAAATGGGAG
CGGAAGAAGTTCATGGGAACAGAGCTGAATGGAAAGACCCTGGGAATTCTTGGCCTGGGCAGGATTGGGA
GAGAGGTAGCTACCCGGATGCAGTCCTTTGGGATGAAGACTATAGGGTATGACCCCATCATTTCCCCAGA
GGTCTCGGCCTCCTTTGGTGTTCAGCAGCTGCCCCTGGAGGAGATCTGGCCTCTCTGTGATTTCATCACT
GTGCACACTCCTCTCCTGCCCTCCACGACAGGCTTGCTGAATGACAACACCTTTGCCCAGTGCAAGAAGG
GGGTGCGTGTGGTGAACTGTGCCCGTGGAGGGATCGTGGACGAAGGCGCCCTGCTCCGGGCCCTGCAGTC
TGGCCAGTGTGCCGGGGCTGCACTGGACGTGTTTACGGAAGAGCCGCCACGGGACCGGGCCTTGGTGGAC
CATGAGAATGTCATCAGCTGTCCCCACCTGGGTGCCAGCACCAAGGAGGCTCAGAGCCGCTGTGGGGAGG
AAATTGCTGTTCAGTTCGTGGACATGGTGAAGGGGAAATCTCTCACGGGGGTTGTGAATGCCCAGGCCCT
TACCAGTGCCTTCTCTCCACACACCAAGCCTTGGATTGGTCTGGCAGAAGCTCTGGGGACACTGATGCGA
GCCTGGGCTGGGTCCCCCAAAGGGACCATCCAGGTGATAACACAGGGAACATCCCTGAAGAATGCTGGGA
ACTGCCTAAGCCCCGCAGTCATTGTCGGCCTCCTGAAAGAGGCTTCCAAGCAGGCGGATGTGAACTTGGT
GAACGCTAAGCTGCTGGTGAAAGAGGCTGGCCTCAATGTCACCACCTCCCACAGCCCTGCTGCACCAGGG
GAGCAAGGCTTCGGGGAATGCCTCCTGGCCGTGGCCCTGGCAGGCGCCCCTTACCAGGCTGTGGGCTTGG
TCCAAGGCACTACACCTGTACTGCAGGGGCTCAATGGAGCTGTCTTCAGGCCAGAAGTGCCTCTCCGCAG
GGACCTGCCCCTGCTCCTATTCCGGACTCAGACCTCTGACCCTGCAATGCTGCCTACCATGATTGGCCTC
CTGGCAGAGGCAGGCGTGCGGCTGCTGTCCTACCAGACTTCACTGGTGTCAGATGGGGAGACCTGGCACG
TCATGGGCATCTCCTCCTTGCTGCCCAGCCTGGAAGCGTGGAAGCAGCATGTGACTGAAGCCTTCCAGTT
CCACTTCTAATGAGGTACCATGAATTCTCGACCTCGAGACAAATGGCAGTATTCATCCACAATTTTAAAA
GAAAAGGGGGGATTGGGGGGTACAGTGCAGGGGAAAGAATAGTAGACATAATAGCAACAGACATACAAAC
TAAAGAATTACAAAAACAAATTACAAAAATTCAAAATTTTCGGGTTTATTACAGGGACAGCAGAGATCCA
CTTTGGCCGCGGCTCGAGGGGGTTGGGGTTGCGCCTTTTCCAAGGCAGCCCTGGGTTTGCGCAGGGACGC
GGCTGCTCTGGGCGTGGTTCCGGGAAACGCAGCGGCGCCGACCCTGGGTCTCGCACATTCTTCACGTCCG
TTCGCAGCGTCACCCGGATCTTCGCCGCTACCCTTGTGGGCCCCCCGGCGACGCTTCCTGCTCCGCCCCT
AAGTCGGGAAGGTTCCTTGCGGTTCGCGGCGTGCCGGACGTGACAAACGGAAGCCGCACGTCTCACTAGT
CTCGTGCAGATGGACAGCACCGCTGAGCAATGGAAGCGGGTAGGCCTTTGGGGCAGCGGCCAATAGCAGC
TTTGCTCCTTCGCTTTCTGGGCTCAGAGGCTGGGAAGGGGTGGGTCCGGGGGCGGGCTCAGGGGCGGGCT
CAGGGGCGGGGCGGGCGCCCGAAGGTCCTCCGGAGGCCCGGCATTCTGCACGCTTCAAAAGCGCACGTCT
GCCGCGCTGTTCTCCTCTTCCTCATCTCCGGGCCTTTCGACCTGCATCCCGCCACCATGAAAAAGCCTGA
ACTCACCGCGACGTCTGTCGAGAAGTTTCTGATCGAAAAGTTCGACAGCGTCTCCGACCTGATGCAGCTC
TCGGAGGGCGAAGAATCTCGTGCTTTCAGCTTCGATGTAGGAGGGCGTGGATATGTCCTGCGGGTAAATA
GCTGCGCCGATGGTTTCTACAAAGATCGTTATGTTTATCGGCACTTTGCATCGGCCGCGCTCCCGATTCC
GGAAGTGCTTGACATTGGGGAATTCAGCGAGAGCCTGACCTATTGCATCTCCCGCCGTGCACAGGGTGTC
ACGTTGCAAGACCTGCCTGAAACCGAACTGCCCGCTGTTCTGCAGCCGGTCGCGGAGGCCATGGATGCGA
TCGCTGCGGCCGATCTTAGCCAGACGAGCGGGTTCGGCCCATTCGGACCGCAAGGAATCGGTCAATACAC
TACATGGCGTGATTTCATATGCGCGATTGCTGATCCCCATGTGTATCACTGGCAAACTGTGATGGACGAC
ACCGTCAGTGCGTCCGTCGCGCAGGCTCTCGATGAGCTGATGCTTTGGGCCGAGGACTGCCCCGAAGTCC
GGCACCTCGTGCACGCGGATTTCGGCTCCAACAATGTCCTGACGGACAATGGCCGCATAACAGCGGTCAT
TGACTGGAGCGAGGCGATGTTCGGGGATTCCCAATACGAGGTCGCCAACATCTTCTTCTGGAGGCCGTGG
TTGGCTTGTATGGAGCAGCAGACGCGCTACTTCGAGCGGAGGCATCCGGAGCTTGCAGGATCGCCGCGGC
TCCGGGGCGTATATGCTCCGCATTGGTCTTGACCAACTCTATCAGAGCTTGGTTGACGGCAATTTCGATG
ATGCAGCTTGGGCGCAGGGTCGATGCGACGCAATCGTCCGATCCGGAGCCGGGACTGTCGGGCGTACACA
AATCGCCCGCAGAAGCGCGGCCGTCTGGACCGATGGCTGTGTAGAAGTACTCGCCGATAGTGGAAACCGA
CGCCCCAGCACTCGTCCGAGGGCAAAGGAATAGAGTAGATGCCGACCGAACAAGAGCTGATTTCGAGAAC
GCCTCAGCCAGCAACTCGCGCGAGCCTAGCAAGGCAAATGCGAGAGAACGGCCTTACGCTTGGTGGCACA
GTTCTCGTCCACAGTTCGCTAAGCTCGCTCGGCTGGGTCGCGGGAGGGCCGGTCGCAGTGATTCAGGCCC
TTCTGGATTGTGTTGGTCCCCAGGGCACGATTGTCATGCCCACGCACTCGGGTGATCTGACTGATCCCGC
AGATTGGAGATCGCCGCCCGTGCCTGCCGATTGGGTGCAGATCCGTCGACCTGCAGCCAAGCTCTTTAAG
ACCAATGACTTACAAGGCAGCTGTAGATCTTAGCCACTTTTTAAAAGAAAAGGGGGGACTGGAAGGGCTA
ATTCACTCCCAACGAAGACAAGATCTGCTTTTTGCTTGTACTGGGTCTCTCTGGTTAGACCAGATCTGAG
CCTGGGAGCTCTCTGGCTAACTAGGGAACCCACTGCTTAAGCCTCAATAAAGCTTGCCTTGAGTGCTTCA
AGTAGTGTGTGCCCGTCTGTTGTGTGACTCTGGTAACTAGAGATCCCTCAGACCCTTTTAGTCAGTGTGG
AAAATCTCTAGCAGTAGTAGTTCATGTCATCTTATTATTCAGTATTTATAACTTGCAAAGAAATGAATAT
CAGAGAGTGAGAGGAACTTGTTTATTGCAGCTTATAATGGTTACAAATAAAGCAATAGCATCACAAATTT
CACAAATAAAGCATTTTTTTCACTGCATTCTAGTTGTGGTTTGTCCAAACTCATCAATGTATCTTATCAT
GTCTGGCTCTAGCTATCCCGCCCCTAACTCCGCCCATCCCGCCCCTAACTCCGCCCAGTTCCGCCCATTC
TCCGCCCCATGGCTGACTAATTTTTTTTATTTATGCAGAGGCCGAGGCCGCCTCGGCCTCTGAGCTATTC
CAGAAGTAGTGAGGAGGCTTTTTTGGAGGCCTAGGGACGTACCCAATTCGCCCTATAGTGAGTCGTATTA
CGCGCGCTCACTGGCCGTCGTTTTACAACGTCGTGACTGGGAAAACCCTGGCGTTACCCAACTTAATCGC
CTTGCAGCACATCCCCCTTTCGCCAGCTGGCGTAATAGCGAAGAGGCCCGCACCGATCGCCCTTCCCAAC
AGTTGCGCAGCCTGAATGGCGAATGGG
[124 nt withheld, positions 4928-5051]
C
[91 nt withheld, positions 5053-5143]
A
[49 nt withheld, positions 5145-5193]
CCTTTGACGTTGGAGTCCACGTTCTTT
[37 nt withheld, positions 5221-5257]
ACCCTATCTCGGTCTATTCTTTTGATTTATAAGGGATTTTGCCGATTTCGGCCTATTGGTTAAAAAATGA
GCTGATTTAACAAAAATTTAACGCGAATTTTAACAAAATATTAACGCTTACAATTTAGGTGGCACTTTTC
GGGGAAATGTGCGCGGAACCCCTATTTGTTTATTTTTCTAAATACATTCAAATATGTATCCGCTCATGAG
ACAATAACCCTGATAAATGCTTCAATAATATTGAAAAAGGAAGAGTATGAGTATTCAACATTTCCGTGTC
GCCCTTATTCCCTTTTTTGCGGCATTTTGCCTTCCTGTTTTTGCTCACCCAGAAACGCTGGTGAAAGTAA
AAGATGCTGAAGATCAGTTGGGTGCACGAGTGGGTTACATCGAACTGGATCTCAACAGCGGTAAGATCCT
TGAGAGTTTTCGCCCCGAAGAACGTTTTCCAATGATGAGCACTTTTAAAGTTCTGCTATGTGGCGCGGTA
TTATCCCGTATTGACGCCGGGCAAGAGCAACTCGGTCGCCGCATACACTATTCTCAGAATGACTTGGTTG
AGTACTCACCAGTCACAGAAAAGCATCTTACGGATGGCATGACAGTAAGAGAATTATGCAGTGCTGCCAT
AACCATGAGTGATAACACTGCGGCCAACTTACTTCTGACAACGATCGGAGGACCGAAGGAGCTAACCGCT
TTTTTGCACAACATGGGGGATCATGTAACTCGCCTTGATCGTTGGGAACCGGAGCTGAATGAAGCCATAC
CAAACGACGAGCGTGACACCACGATGCCTGTAGCAATGGCAACAACGTTGCGCAAACTATTAACTGGCGA
ACTACTTACTCTAGCTTCCCGGCAACAATTAATAGACTGGATGGAGGCGGATAAAGTTGCAGGACCACTT
CTGCGCTCGGCCCTTCCGGCTGGCTGGTTTATTGCTGATAAATCTGGAGCCGGTGAGCGTGGGTCTCGCG
GTATCATTGCAGCACTGGGGCCAGATGGTAAGCCCTCCCGTATCGTAGTTATCTACACGACGGGGAGTCA
GGCAACTATGGATGAACGAAATAGACAGATCGCTGAGATAGGTGCCTCACTGATTAAGCATTGGTAACTG
TCAGACCAAGTTTACTCATATATACTTTAGATTGATTTAAAACTTCATTTTTAATTTAAAAGGATCTAGG
TGAAGATCCTTTTTGATAATCTCATGACCAAAATCCCTTAACGTGAGTTTTCGTTCCACTGAGCGTCAGA
CCCCGTAGAAAAGATCAAAGGATCTTCTTGAGATCCTTTTTTTCTGCGCGTAATCTGCTGCTTGCAAACA
AAAAAACCACCGCTACCAGCGGTGGTTTGTTTGCCGGATCAAGAGCTACCAACTCTTTTTCCGAAGGTAA
CTGGCTTCAGCAGAGCGCAGATACCAAATACTGTTCTTCTAGTGTAGCCGTAGTTAGGCCACCACTTCAA
GAACTCTGTAGCACCGCCTACATACCTCGCTCTGCTAATCCTGTTACCAGTGGCTGCTGCCAGTGGCGAT
AAGTCGTGTCTTACCGGGTTGGACTCAAGACGATAGTTACCGGATAAGGCGCAGCGGTCGGGCTGAACGG
GGGGTTCGTGCACACAGCCCAGCTTGGAGCGAACGACCTACACCGAACTGAGATACCTACAGCGTGAGCT
ATGAGAAAGCGCCACGCTTCCCGAAGGGAGAAAGGCGGACAGGTATCCGGTAAGCGGCAGGGTCGGAACA
GGAGAGCGCACGAGGGAGCTTCCAGGGGGAAACGCCTGGTATCTTTATAGTCCTGTCGGGTTTCGCCACC
TCTGACTTGAGCGTCGATTTTTGTGATGCTCGTCAGGGGGGCGGAGCCTATGGAAAAACGCCAGCAACGC
GGCCTTTTTACGGTTCCTGGCCTTTTGCTGGCCTTTTGCTCACATGTTCTTTCCTGCGTTATCCCCTGAT
TCTGTGGATAACCGTATTACCGCCTTTGAGTGAGCTGATACCGCTCGCCGCAGCCGAACGACCGAGCGCA
GCGAGTCAGTGAGCGAGGAAGCGGAAGAGCGCCCAATACGCAAACCGCCTCTCCCCGCGCGTTGGCCGAT
TCATTAATGCAGCTGGCACGACAGGTTTCCCGACTGGAAAGCGGGCAGTGAGCGCAACGCAATTAATGTG
AGTTAGCTCACTCATTAGGCACCCCAGGCTTTACACTTTATGCTTCCGGCTCGTATGTTGTGTGGAATTG
TGAGCGGATAACAATTTCACACAGGAAACAGCTATGACCATGATTACGCCAAGCGCGCAATTAACCCTCA
CTAAAGGGAACAAAAGCTGGAGCTGCAAGCTTAATGTAGTCTTATGCAATACTCTTGTAGTCTTGCAACA
TGGTAACGATGAGTTAGCAACATGCCTTACAAGGAGAGAAAAAGCACCGTGCATGCCGATTGGTGGAAGT
AAGGTGGTACGATCGTGCCTTATTAGGAAGGCAACAGACGGGTCTGACATGGATTGGACGAACCACTGAA
TTGCCGCATTGCAGAGATATTGTATTTAAGTGCCTAGCTCGATACATAAACGGGTCTCTCTGGTTAGACC
AGATCTGAGCCTGGGAGCTCTCTGGCTAACTAGGGAACCCACTGCTTAAGCCTCAATAAAGCTTGCCTTG
AGTGCTTCAAGTAGTGTGTGCCCGTCTGTTGTGTGACTCTGGTAACTAGAGATCCCTCAGACCCTTTTAG
TCAGTGTGGAAAATCTCTAGCAGTGGCGCCCGAACAGGGACTTGAAAGCGAAAGGGAAACCAGAGGAGCT
CTCTCGACGCAGGACTCGGCTTGCTGAAGCGCGCACGGCAAGAGGCGAGGGGCGGCGACTGGTGAGTACG
CCAAAAATTTTGACTAGCGGAGGCTAGAAGGAGAGAGATGGGTGCGAGAGCGTCAGTATTAAGCGGGGGA
GAATTAGATCGCGATGGGAAAAAATTCGGTTAAGGCCAGGGGGAAAGAAAAAATATAAATTAAAACATAT
AGTATGGGCAAGCAGGGAGCTAGAACGATTCGCAGTTAATCCTGGCCTGTTAGAAACATCAGAAGGCTGT
AGACAAATACTGGGACAGCTACAACCATCCCTTCAGACAGGATCAGAAGAACTTAGATCATTATATAATA
CAGTAGCAACCCTCTATTGTGTGCATCAAAGGATAGAGATAAAAGACACCAAGGAAGCTTTAGACAAGAT
AGAGGAAGAGCAAAACAAAAGTAAGACCACCGCACAGCAAGCGGCCGCTGATCTTCAGACCTGGAGGAGG
AGATATGAGGGACAATTGGAGAAGTGAATTATATAAATATAAAGTAGTAAAAATTGAACCATTAGGAGTA
GCACCCACCAAGGCAAAGAGAAGAGTGGTGCAGAGAGAAAAAAGAGCAGTGGGAATAGGAGCTTTGTTCC
TTGGGTTCTTGGGAGCAGCAGGAAGCACTATGGGCGCAGCGTCAATGACGCTGACGGTACAGGCCAGACA
ATTATTGTCTGGTATAGTGCAGCAGCAGAACAATTTGCTGAGGGCTATTGAGGCGCAACAGCATCTGTTG
CAACTCACAGTCTGGGGCATCAAGCAGCTCCAGGCAAGAATCCTGGCTGTGGAAAGATACCTAAAGGATC
AACAGCTCCTGGGGATTTGGGGTTGCTCTGGAAAACTCATTTGCACCACTGCTGTGCCTTGGAATGCTAG
TTGGAGTAATAAATCTCTGGAACAGATTTGGAATCACACGACCTGGATGGAGTGGGACAGAGAAATTAAC
AATTACACAAGCTTAATACACTCCTTAATTGAAGAATCGCAAAACCAGCAAGAAAAGAATGAACAAGAAT
TATTGGAATTAGATAAATGGGCAAGTTTGTGGAATTGGTTTAACATAACAAATTGGCTGTGGTATATAAA
ATTATTCATAATGATAGTAGGAGGCTTGGTAGGTTTAAGAATAGTTTTTGCTGTACTTTCTATAGTGAAT
AGAGTTAGGCAGGGATATTCACCATTATCGTTTCAGACCCACCTCCCAACCCCGAGGGGACCCGACAGGC
CCGAAGGAATAGAAGAAGAAGGTGGAGAGAGAGACAGAGACAGATCCATTCGATTAGTGAACGGATCTCG
ACGGTATCGATCACGAGACTAGCCTCGAGCGGCCGCCCCCTTCACCGAGGGCCTATTTCCCATGATTCCT
TCATATTTGCATATACGATACAAGGCTGTTAGAGAGATAATTGGAATTAATTTGACTGTAAACACAAAGA
TATTAGTACAAAATACGTGACGTAGAAAGTAATAATTTCTTGGGTAGTTTGCAGTTTTAAAATTATGTTT
TAAAATGGACTATCA
Features (pLannotate 1.2.2; 28 found; start..end, strand, type, name):
    131..334     +  promoter       CMV promoter: human cytomegalovirus (CMV) immediate early promoter
    369..1967    +  CDS            PHGDH: SERA_HUMAN - Also known as PGDH3. Experimental evidence at protein level: Swiss-Prot protein existence level 1. Catalyzes the reversible oxidation of 3-phospho-D-glycerate to 3-phosphonooxypyruvate, the first step of the phosphorylated L- serine biosynthesis pathway. Also catalyzes the reversible oxidation of 2-hydroxyglutarate to 2-oxoglutarate and the reversible oxidation of (S)-malate to oxaloacetate. From Homo sapiens (Human).
   2023..2140    +  misc_feature   cPPT/CTS: central polypurine tract and central termination sequence of HIV-1
   2404..2699    +  promoter       PGK promoter (fragment): mouse phosphoglycerate kinase 1 promoter
   2717..3743    +  CDS            HygR (fragment): aminoglycoside phosphotransferase from E. coli; aph(4)-Ia; confers resistance to hygromycin
   4056..4118    +  CDS            nef (fragment): NEF_HV1Z2 - Experimental evidence at protein level: Swiss-Prot protein existence level 1. Extracellular Nef protein targets CD4(+) T-lymphocytes for apoptosis by interacting with CXCR4 surface receptors. From Human immunodeficiency virus type 1 group M subtype D (isolate Z2/CDC-Z34) (HIV-1).
   4120..4353    +  LTR            3' LTR (ΔU3): self-inactivating 3' long terminal repeat (LTR) from HIV-1
   4425..4546    +  polyA_signal   SV40 poly(A) signal: SV40 polyadenylation signal
   4586..4721    +  rep_origin     SV40 ori: SV40 origin of replication
   4742..4760    -  promoter       T7 promoter: promoter for bacteriophage T7 RNA polymerase
   4768..4923    +  CDS            lacZα (fragment): LacZα fragment of β-galactosidase; lacZ fragment
   4928..5356    +  rep_origin     f1 ori (sequence partly withheld): f1 bacteriophage origin of replication; arrow indicates direction of (+) strand synthesis
   5409..5513    +  promoter       AmpR promoter: bla
   5514..6374    +  CDS            AmpR: β-lactamase; bla; confers resistance to ampicillin, carbenicillin, and related antibiotics
   6545..7133    +  rep_origin     ori: high-copy-number ColE1/pMB1/pBR322/pUC origin of replication
   7316..7408    +  CDS            lacI (fragment): lac repressor; lacI; The lac repressor binds to the lac operator to inhibit transcription in E. coli. This inhibition can be relieved by adding lactose or isopropyl-β-D-thiogalactopyranoside (IPTG).
   7421..7442    +  protein_bind   CAP binding site: CAP binding activates transcription in the presence of cAMP. E. coli catabolite activator protein
   7457..7487    +  promoter       lac promoter: promoter for the E. coli lac operon
   7495..7511    +  protein_bind   lac operator: The lac repressor binds to the lac operator to inhibit transcription in E. coli. This inhibition can be relieved by adding lactose or isopropyl-β-D-thiogalactopyranoside (IPTG). lac repressor encoded by lacI
   7556..7574    +  promoter       T3 promoter: promoter for bacteriophage T3 RNA polymerase
   7602..7828    +  promoter       RSV promoter: Rous sarcoma virus enhancer/promoter
   7829..8009    +  LTR            5' LTR (truncated): truncated 5' long terminal repeat (LTR) from HIV-1
   8056..8181    +  misc_feature   HIV-1 Ψ: packaging signal of human immunodeficiency virus type 1
   8165..8528    +  CDS            HIV-1 gag (fragment): gag protein from human immunodeficiency virus 1; gag
   8674..8907    +  misc_feature   RRE: The Rev response element (RRE) of HIV-1 allows for Rev-dependent mRNA export from the nucleus to the cytoplasm.
   9284..9384    +  CDS            Rev (fragment): human immunodeficiency virus 1 (HIV-1) Rev protein; rev; enhances nuclear export of unspliced and incompletely spliced viral mRNAs
   9434..5       +  promoter       U6 promoter (fragment) (across the origin): RNA polymerase III promoter for human U6 snRNA
   9608..130     +  enhancer       CMV enhancer (fragment) (across the origin): human cytomegalovirus immediate early enhancer; contains an 18-bp deletion relative to the standard CMV enhancer
