>Addgene plasmid #83901 | pLJM5-WT PHGDH | addgene full sequence | sequence record 217598 | Addgene NGS Result
CATGTTCTTTCCTGCGTTATCCCCTGATTCTGTGGATAACCGTATTACCGCCTTTGAGTGAGCTGATACC
GCTCGCCGCAGCCGAACGACCGAGCGCAGCGAGTCAGTGAGCGAGGAAGCGGAAGAGCGCCCAATACGCA
AACCGCCTCTCCCCGCGCGTTGGCCGATTCATTAATGCAGCTGGCACGACAGGTTTCCCGACTGGAAAGC
GGGCAGTGAGCGCAACGCAATTAATGTGAGTTAGCTCACTCATTAGGCACCCCAGGCTTTACACTTTATG
CTTCCGGCTCGTATGTTGTGTGGAATTGTGAGCGGATAACAATTTCACACAGGAAACAGCTATGACCATG
ATTACGCCAAGCGCGCAATTAACCCTCACTAAAGGGAACAAAAGCTGGAGCTGCAAGCTTAATGTAGTCT
TATGCAATACTCTTGTAGTCTTGCAACATGGTAACGATGAGTTAGCAACATGCCTTACAAGGAGAGAAAA
AGCACCGTGCATGCCGATTGGTGGAAGTAAGGTGGTACGATCGTGCCTTATTAGGAAGGCAACAGACGGG
TCTGACATGGATTGGACGAACCACTGAATTGCCGCATTGCAGAGATATTGTATTTAAGTGCCTAGCTCGA
TACATAAACGGGTCTCTCTGGTTAGACCAGATCTGAGCCTGGGAGCTCTCTGGCTAACTAGGGAACCCAC
TGCTTAAGCCTCAATAAAGCTTGCCTTGAGTGCTTCAAGTAGTGTGTGCCCGTCTGTTGTGTGACTCTGG
TAACTAGAGATCCCTCAGACCCTTTTAGTCAGTGTGGAAAATCTCTAGCAGTGGCGCCCGAACAGGGACT
TGAAAGCGAAAGGGAAACCAGAGGAGCTCTCTCGACGCAGGACTCGGCTTGCTGAAGCGCGCACGGCAAG
AGGCGAGGGGCGGCGACTGGTGAGTACGCCAAAAATTTTGACTAGCGGAGGCTAGAAGGAGAGAGATGGG
TGCGAGAGCGTCAGTATTAAGCGGGGGAGAATTAGATCGCGATGGGAAAAAATTCGGTTAAGGCCAGGGG
GAAAGAAAAAATATAAATTAAAACATATAGTATGGGCAAGCAGGGAGCTAGAACGATTCGCAGTTAATCC
TGGCCTGTTAGAAACATCAGAAGGCTGTAGACAAATACTGGGACAGCTACAACCATCCCTTCAGACAGGA
TCAGAAGAACTTAGATCATTATATAATACAGTAGCAACCCTCTATTGTGTGCATCAAAGGATAGAGATAA
AAGACACCAAGGAAGCTTTAGACAAGATAGAGGAAGAGCAAAACAAAAGTAAGACCACCGCACAGCAAGC
GGCCGCTGATCTTCAGACCTGGAGGAGGAGATATGAGGGACAATTGGAGAAGTGAATTATATAAATATAA
AGTAGTAAAAATTGAACCATTAGGAGTAGCACCCACCAAGGCAAAGAGAAGAGTGGTGCAGAGAGAAAAA
AGAGCAGTGGGAATAGGAGCTTTGTTCCTTGGGTTCTTGGGAGCAGCAGGAAGCACTATGGGCGCAGCGT
CAATGACGCTGACGGTACAGGCCAGACAATTATTGTCTGGTATAGTGCAGCAGCAGAACAATTTGCTGAG
GGCTATTGAGGCGCAACAGCATCTGTTGCAACTCACAGTCTGGGGCATCAAGCAGCTCCAGGCAAGAATC
CTGGCTGTGGAAAGATACCTAAAGGATCAACAGCTCCTGGGGATTTGGGGTTGCTCTGGAAAACTCATTT
GCACCACTGCTGTGCCTTGGAATGCTAGTTGGAGTAATAAATCTCTGGAACAGATTTGGAATCACACGAC
CTGGATGGAGTGGGACAGAGAAATTAACAATTACACAAGCTTAATACACTCCTTAATTGAAGAATCGCAA
AACCAGCAAGAAAAGAATGAACAAGAATTATTGGAATTAGATAAATGGGCAAGTTTGTGGAATTGGTTTA
ACATAACAAATTGGCTGTGGTATATAAAATTATTCATAATGATAGTAGGAGGCTTGGTAGGTTTAAGAAT
AGTTTTTGCTGTACTTTCTATAGTGAATAGAGTTAGGCAGGGATATTCACCATTATCGTTTCAGACCCAC
CTCCCAACCCCGAGGGGACCCGACAGGCCCGAAGGAATAGAAGAAGAAGGTGGAGAGAGAGACAGAGACA
GATCCATTCGATTAGTGAACGGATCTCGACGGTATCGATCACGAGACTAGCCTCGAGCGGCCGCCCCCTT
CACCGAGGGCCTATTTCCCATGATTCCTTCATATTTGCATATACGATACAAGGCTGTTAGAGAGATAATT
GGAATTAATTTGACTGTAAACACAAAGATATTAGTACAAAATACGTGACGTAGAAAGTAATAATTTCTTG
GGTAGTTTGCAGTTTTAAAATTATGTTTTAAAATGGACTATCATATGCCAAGTACGCCCCCTATTGACGT
CAATGACGGTAAATGGCCCGCCTGGCATTATGCCCAGTACATGACCTTATGGGACTTTCCTACTTGGCAG
TACATCTACGTATTAGTCATCGCTATTACCATGGTGATGCGGTTTTGGCAGTACATCAATGGGCGTGGAT
AGCGGTTTGACTCACGGGGATTTCCAAGTCTCCACCCCATTGACGTCAATGGGAGTTTGTTTTGGCACCA
AAATCAACGGGACTTTCCAAAATGTCGTAACAACTCCGCCCCATTGACGCAAATGGGCGGTAGGCGTGTA
CGGTGGGAGGTCTATATAAGCAGAGCTGGTTTAGTGAACCGTCAGATCCGCTAGCCCAGCAATGGCTTTT
GCAAATCTGCGGAAAGTGCTCATCAGTGACAGCCTGGACCCTTGCTGCCGGAAGATCTTGCAAGATGGAG
GGCTGCAGGTGGTGGAAAAGCAGAACCTTAGCAAAGAGGAGCTGATAGCGGAGCTGCAGGACTGTGAAGG
CCTTATTGTTCGCTCTGCCACCAAGGTGACCGCTGATGTCATCAACGCAGCTGAGAAACTCCAGGTGGTG
GGCAGGGCTGGCACAGGTGTGGACAATGTGGATCTGGAGGCCGCAACAAGGAAGGGCATCTTGGTTATGA
ACACCCCCAATGGGAACAGCCTCAGTGCCGCAGAACTCACTTGTGGAATGATCATGTGCCTGGCCAGGCA
GATTCCCCAGGCGACGGCTTCGATGAAGGACGGCAAATGGGAGCGGAAGAAGTTCATGGGAACAGAGCTG
AATGGAAAGACCCTGGGAATTCTTGGCCTGGGCAGGATTGGGAGAGAGGTAGCTACCCGGATGCAGTCCT
TTGGGATGAAGACTATAGGGTATGACCCCATCATTTCCCCAGAGGTCTCGGCCTCCTTTGGTGTTCAGCA
GCTGCCCCTGGAGGAGATCTGGCCTCTCTGTGATTTCATCACTGTGCACACTCCTCTCCTGCCCTCCACG
ACAGGCTTGCTGAATGACAACACCTTTGCCCAGTGCAAGAAGGGGGTGCGTGTGGTGAACTGTGCCCGTG
GAGGGATCGTGGACGAAGGCGCCCTGCTCCGGGCCCTGCAGTCTGGCCAGTGTGCCGGGGCTGCACTGGA
CGTGTTTACGGAAGAGCCGCCACGGGACCGGGCCTTGGTGGACCATGAGAATGTCATCAGCTGTCCCCAC
CTGGGTGCCAGCACCAAGGAGGCTCAGAGCCGCTGTGGGGAGGAAATTGCTGTTCAGTTCGTGGACATGG
TGAAGGGGAAATCTCTCACGGGGGTTGTGAATGCCCAGGCCCTTACCAGTGCCTTCTCTCCACACACCAA
GCCTTGGATTGGTCTGGCAGAAGCTCTGGGGACACTGATGCGAGCCTGGGCTGGGTCCCCCAAAGGGACC
ATCCAGGTGATAACACAGGGAACATCCCTGAAGAATGCTGGGAACTGCCTAAGCCCCGCAGTCATTGTCG
GCCTCCTGAAAGAGGCTTCCAAGCAGGCGGATGTGAACTTGGTGAACGCTAAGCTGCTGGTGAAAGAGGC
TGGCCTCAATGTCACCACCTCCCACAGCCCTGCTGCACCAGGGGAGCAAGGCTTCGGGGAATGCCTCCTG
GCCGTGGCCCTGGCAGGCGCCCCTTACCAGGCTGTGGGCTTGGTCCAAGGCACTACACCTGTACTGCAGG
GGCTCAATGGAGCTGTCTTCAGGCCAGAAGTGCCTCTCCGCAGGGACCTGCCCCTGCTCCTATTCCGGAC
TCAGACCTCTGACCCTGCAATGCTGCCTACCATGATTGGCCTCCTGGCAGAGGCAGGCGTGCGGCTGCTG
TCCTACCAGACTTCACTGGTGTCAGATGGGGAGACCTGGCACGTCATGGGCATCTCCTCCTTGCTGCCCA
GCCTGGAAGCGTGGAAGCAGCATGTGACTGAAGCCTTCCAGTTCCACTTCTAATGAGGTACCATGAATTC
TCGACCTCGAGACAAATGGCAGTATTCATCCACAATTTTAAAAGAAAAGGGGGGATTGGGGGGTACAGTG
CAGGGGAAAGAATAGTAGACATAATAGCAACAGACATACAAACTAAAGAATTACAAAAACAAATTACAAA
AATTCAAAATTTTCGGGTTTATTACAGGGACAGCAGAGATCCACTTTGGCCGCGGCTCGAGGGGGTTGGG
GTTGCGCCTTTTCCAAGGCAGCCCTGGGTTTGCGCAGGGACGCGGCTGCTCTGGGCGTGGTTCCGGGAAA
CGCAGCGGCGCCGACCCTGGGTCTCGCACATTCTTCACGTCCGTTCGCAGCGTCACCCGGATCTTCGCCG
CTACCCTTGTGGGCCCCCCGGCGACGCTTCCTGCTCCGCCCCTAAGTCGGGAAGGTTCCTTGCGGTTCGC
GGCGTGCCGGACGTGACAAACGGAAGCCGCACGTCTCACTAGTCTCGTGCAGATGGACAGCACCGCTGAG
CAATGGAAGCGGGTAGGCCTTTGGGGCAGCGGCCAATAGCAGCTTTGCTCCTTCGCTTTCTGGGCTCAGA
GGCTGGGAAGGGGTGGGTCCGGGGGCGGGCTCAGGGGCGGGCTCAGGGGCGGGGCGGGCGCCCGAAGGTC
CTCCGGAGGCCCGGCATTCTGCACGCTTCAAAAGCGCACGTCTGCCGCGCTGTTCTCCTCTTCCTCATCT
CCGGGCCTTTCGACCTGCATCCCGCCACCATGAAAAAGCCTGAACTCACCGCGACGTCTGTCGAGAAGTT
TCTGATCGAAAAGTTCGACAGCGTCTCCGACCTGATGCAGCTCTCGGAGGGCGAAGAATCTCGTGCTTTC
AGCTTCGATGTAGGAGGGCGTGGATATGTCCTGCGGGTAAATAGCTGCGCCGATGGTTTCTACAAAGATC
GTTATGTTTATCGGCACTTTGCATCGGCCGCGCTCCCGATTCCGGAAGTGCTTGACATTGGGGAATTCAG
CGAGAGCCTGACCTATTGCATCTCCCGCCGTGCACAGGGTGTCACGTTGCAAGACCTGCCTGAAACCGAA
CTGCCCGCTGTTCTGCAGCCGGTCGCGGAGGCCATGGATGCGATCGCTGCGGCCGATCTTAGCCAGACGA
GCGGGTTCGGCCCATTCGGACCGCAAGGAATCGGTCAATACACTACATGGCGTGATTTCATATGCGCGAT
TGCTGATCCCCATGTGTATCACTGGCAAACTGTGATGGACGACACCGTCAGTGCGTCCGTCGCGCAGGCT
CTCGATGAGCTGATGCTTTGGGCCGAGGACTGCCCCGAAGTCCGGCACCTCGTGCACGCGGATTTCGGCT
CCAACAATGTCCTGACGGACAATGGCCGCATAACAGCGGTCATTGACTGGAGCGAGGCGATGTTCGGGGA
TTCCCAATACGAGGTCGCCAACATCTTCTTCTGGAGGCCGTGGTTGGCTTGTATGGAGCAGCAGACGCGC
TACTTCGAGCGGAGGCATCCGGAGCTTGCAGGATCGCCGCGGCTCCGGGCGTATATGCTCCGCATTGGTC
TTGACCAACTCTATCAGAGCTTGGTTGACGGCAATTTCGATGATGCAGCTTGGGCGCAGGGTCGATGCGA
CGCAATCGTCCGATCCGGAGCCGGGACTGTCGGGCGTACACAAATCGCCCGCAGAAGCGCGGCCGTCTGG
ACCGATGGCTGTGTAGAAGTACTCGCCGATAGTGGAAACCGACGCCCCAGCACTCGTCCGAGGGCAAAGG
AATAGAGTAGATGCCGACCGAACAAGAGCTGATTTCGAGAACGCCTCAGCCAGCAACTCGCGCGAGCCTA
GCAAGGCAAATGCGAGAGAACGGCCTTACGCTTGGTGGCACAGTTCTCGTCCACAGTTCGCTAAGCTCGC
TCGGCTGGGTCGCGGGAGGGCCGGTCGCAGTGATTCAGGCCCTTCTGGATTGTGTTGGTCCCCAGGGCAC
GATTGTCATGCCCACGCACTCGGGTGATCTGACTGATCCCGCAGATTGGAGATCGCCGCCCGTGCCTGCC
GATTGGGTGCAGATCCGTCGACCTGCAGCCAAGCTCTTTAAGACCAATGACTTACAAGGCAGCTGTAGAT
CTTAGCCACTTTTTAAAAGAAAAGGGGGGACTGGAAGGGCTAATTCACTCCCAACGAAGACAAGATCTGC
TTTTTGCTTGTACTGGGTCTCTCTGGTTAGACCAGATCTGAGCCTGGGAGCTCTCTGGCTAACTAGGGAA
CCCACTGCTTAAGCCTCAATAAAGCTTGCCTTGAGTGCTTCAAGTAGTGTGTGCCCGTCTGTTGTGTGAC
TCTGGTAACTAGAGATCCCTCAGACCCTTTTAGTCAGTGTGGAAAATCTCTAGCAGTAGTAGTTCATGTC
ATCTTATTATTCAGTATTTATAACTTGCAAAGAAATGAATATCAGAGAGTGAGAGGAACTTGTTTATTGC
AGCTTATAATGGTTACAAATAAAGCAATAGCATCACAAATTTCACAAATAAAGCATTTTTTTCACTGCAT
TCTAGTTGTGGTTTGTCCAAACTCATCAATGTATCTTATCATGTCTGGCTCTAGCTATCCCGCCCCTAAC
TCCGCCCATCCCGCCCCTAACTCCGCCCAGTTCCGCCCATTCTCCGCCCCATGGCTGACTAATTTTTTTT
ATTTATGCAGAGGCCGAGGCCGCCTCGGCCTCTGAGCTATTCCAGAAGTAGTGAGGAGGCTTTTTTGGAG
GCCTAGGGACGTACCCAATTCGCCCTATAGTGAGTCGTATTACGCGCGCTCACTGGCCGTCGTTTTACAA
CGTCGTGACTGGGAAAACCCTGGCGTTACCCAACTTAATCGCCTTGCAGCACATCCCCCTTTCGCCAGCT
GGCGTAATAGCGAAGAGGCCCGCACCGATCGCCCTTCCCAACAGTTGCGCAGCCTGAATGGCGAATGGG
[124 nt withheld, positions 7350-7473]
C
[91 nt withheld, positions 7475-7565]
A
[49 nt withheld, positions 7567-7615]
CCTTTGACGTTGGAGTCCACGTTCTTT
[37 nt withheld, positions 7643-7679]
ACCCTATCTCGGTCTATTCTTTTGATTTATAAGGGATTTTGCCGATTTCGGCCTATTGGTTAAAAAATGA
GCTGATTTAACAAAAATTTAACGCGAATTTTAACAAAATATTAACGCTTACAATTTAGGTGGCACTTTTC
GGGGAAATGTGCGCGGAACCCCTATTTGTTTATTTTTCTAAATACATTCAAATATGTATCCGCTCATGAG
ACAATAACCCTGATAAATGCTTCAATAATATTGAAAAAGGAAGAGTATGAGTATTCAACATTTCCGTGTC
GCCCTTATTCCCTTTTTTGCGGCATTTTGCCTTCCTGTTTTTGCTCACCCAGAAACGCTGGTGAAAGTAA
AAGATGCTGAAGATCAGTTGGGTGCACGAGTGGGTTACATCGAACTGGATCTCAACAGCGGTAAGATCCT
TGAGAGTTTTCGCCCCGAAGAACGTTTTCCAATGATGAGCACTTTTAAAGTTCTGCTATGTGGCGCGGTA
TTATCCCGTATTGACGCCGGGCAAGAGCAACTCGGTCGCCGCATACACTATTCTCAGAATGACTTGGTTG
AGTACTCACCAGTCACAGAAAAGCATCTTACGGATGGCATGACAGTAAGAGAATTATGCAGTGCTGCCAT
AACCATGAGTGATAACACTGCGGCCAACTTACTTCTGACAACGATCGGAGGACCGAAGGAGCTAACCGCT
TTTTTGCACAACATGGGGGATCATGTAACTCGCCTTGATCGTTGGGAACCGGAGCTGAATGAAGCCATAC
CAAACGACGAGCGTGACACCACGATGCCTGTAGCAATGGCAACAACGTTGCGCAAACTATTAACTGGCGA
ACTACTTACTCTAGCTTCCCGGCAACAATTAATAGACTGGATGGAGGCGGATAAAGTTGCAGGACCACTT
CTGCGCTCGGCCCTTCCGGCTGGCTGGTTTATTGCTGATAAATCTGGAGCCGGTGAGCGTGGGTCTCGCG
GTATCATTGCAGCACTGGGGCCAGATGGTAAGCCCTCCCGTATCGTAGTTATCTACACGACGGGGAGTCA
GGCAACTATGGATGAACGAAATAGACAGATCGCTGAGATAGGTGCCTCACTGATTAAGCATTGGTAACTG
TCAGACCAAGTTTACTCATATATACTTTAGATTGATTTAAAACTTCATTTTTAATTTAAAAGGATCTAGG
TGAAGATCCTTTTTGATAATCTCATGACCAAAATCCCTTAACGTGAGTTTTCGTTCCACTGAGCGTCAGA
CCCCGTAGAAAAGATCAAAGGATCTTCTTGAGATCCTTTTTTTCTGCGCGTAATCTGCTGCTTGCAAACA
AAAAAACCACCGCTACCAGCGGTGGTTTGTTTGCCGGATCAAGAGCTACCAACTCTTTTTCCGAAGGTAA
CTGGCTTCAGCAGAGCGCAGATACCAAATACTGTTCTTCTAGTGTAGCCGTAGTTAGGCCACCACTTCAA
GAACTCTGTAGCACCGCCTACATACCTCGCTCTGCTAATCCTGTTACCAGTGGCTGCTGCCAGTGGCGAT
AAGTCGTGTCTTACCGGGTTGGACTCAAGACGATAGTTACCGGATAAGGCGCAGCGGTCGGGCTGAACGG
GGGGTTCGTGCACACAGCCCAGCTTGGAGCGAACGACCTACACCGAACTGAGATACCTACAGCGTGAGCT
ATGAGAAAGCGCCACGCTTCCCGAAGGGAGAAAGGCGGACAGGTATCCGGTAAGCGGCAGGGTCGGAACA
GGAGAGCGCACGAGGGAGCTTCCAGGGGGAAACGCCTGGTATCTTTATAGTCCTGTCGGGTTTCGCCACC
TCTGACTTGAGCGTCGATTTTTGTGATGCTCGTCAGGGGGGCGGAGCCTATGGAAAAACGCCAGCAACGC
GGCCTTTTTACGGTTCCTGGCCTTTTGCTGGCCTTTTGCTCA
Features (pLannotate 1.2.2; 29 found; start..end, strand, type, name):
      1..125     +  rep_origin     RSF ori (fragment): Plasmids containing the RSF 1030 origin of replication can be propagated in E. coli cells that contain additional plasmids with compatible origins.
    127..219     +  CDS            lacI (fragment): lac repressor; lacI; The lac repressor binds to the lac operator to inhibit transcription in E. coli. This inhibition can be relieved by adding lactose or isopropyl-β-D-thiogalactopyranoside (IPTG).
    232..253     +  protein_bind   CAP binding site: CAP binding activates transcription in the presence of cAMP. E. coli catabolite activator protein
    268..298     +  promoter       lac promoter: promoter for the E. coli lac operon
    306..322     +  protein_bind   lac operator: The lac repressor binds to the lac operator to inhibit transcription in E. coli. This inhibition can be relieved by adding lactose or isopropyl-β-D-thiogalactopyranoside (IPTG). lac repressor encoded by lacI
    367..385     +  promoter       T3 promoter: promoter for bacteriophage T3 RNA polymerase
    413..639     +  promoter       RSV promoter: Rous sarcoma virus enhancer/promoter
    640..820     +  LTR            5' LTR (truncated): truncated 5' long terminal repeat (LTR) from HIV-1
    867..992     +  misc_feature   HIV-1 Ψ: packaging signal of human immunodeficiency virus type 1
    976..1339    +  CDS            HIV-1 gag (fragment): gag protein from human immunodeficiency virus 1; gag
   1485..1718    +  misc_feature   RRE: The Rev response element (RRE) of HIV-1 allows for Rev-dependent mRNA export from the nucleus to the cytoplasm.
   2095..2195    +  CDS            Rev (fragment): human immunodeficiency virus 1 (HIV-1) Rev protein; rev; enhances nuclear export of unspliced and incompletely spliced viral mRNAs
   2245..2428    +  promoter       U6 promoter (fragment): RNA polymerase III promoter for human U6 snRNA
   2419..2553    +  enhancer       CMV enhancer (fragment): human cytomegalovirus immediate early enhancer; contains an 18-bp deletion relative to the standard CMV enhancer
   2554..2757    +  promoter       CMV promoter: human cytomegalovirus (CMV) immediate early promoter
   2792..4390    +  CDS            PHGDH: SERA_HUMAN - Also known as PGDH3. Experimental evidence at protein level: Swiss-Prot protein existence level 1. Catalyzes the reversible oxidation of 3-phospho-D-glycerate to 3-phosphonooxypyruvate, the first step of the phosphorylated L- serine biosynthesis pathway. Also catalyzes the reversible oxidation of 2-hydroxyglutarate to 2-oxoglutarate and the reversible oxidation of (S)-malate to oxaloacetate. From Homo sapiens (Human).
   4446..4563    +  misc_feature   cPPT/CTS: central polypurine tract and central termination sequence of HIV-1
   4827..5122    +  promoter       PGK promoter (fragment): mouse phosphoglycerate kinase 1 promoter
   5140..6165    +  CDS            HygR: aminoglycoside phosphotransferase from E. coli; aph(4)-Ia; confers resistance to hygromycin
   6478..6540    +  CDS            nef (fragment): NEF_HV1Z2 - Experimental evidence at protein level: Swiss-Prot protein existence level 1. Extracellular Nef protein targets CD4(+) T-lymphocytes for apoptosis by interacting with CXCR4 surface receptors. From Human immunodeficiency virus type 1 group M subtype D (isolate Z2/CDC-Z34) (HIV-1).
   6542..6775    +  LTR            3' LTR (ΔU3): self-inactivating 3' long terminal repeat (LTR) from HIV-1
   6847..6968    +  polyA_signal   SV40 poly(A) signal: SV40 polyadenylation signal
   7008..7143    +  rep_origin     SV40 ori: SV40 origin of replication
   7164..7182    -  promoter       T7 promoter: promoter for bacteriophage T7 RNA polymerase
   7190..7345    +  CDS            lacZα (fragment): LacZα fragment of β-galactosidase; lacZ fragment
   7350..7778    +  rep_origin     f1 ori (sequence partly withheld): f1 bacteriophage origin of replication; arrow indicates direction of (+) strand synthesis
   7831..7935    +  promoter       AmpR promoter: bla
   7936..8796    +  CDS            AmpR: β-lactamase; bla; confers resistance to ampicillin, carbenicillin, and related antibiotics
   8967..9555    +  rep_origin     ori: high-copy-number ColE1/pMB1/pBR322/pUC origin of replication
