[The description below was written by a language model from this plasmid's Addgene catalogue record and pLannotate feature annotations shown in this document.]
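Description:
pLJM5-WT PHGDH is a lentiviral mammalian expression plasmid of about 9.6 kb, built on the pLJM5 backbone for stable overexpression of wild-type human phosphoglycerate dehydrogenase (PHGDH). This enzyme catalyses the first step of the phosphorylated serine biosynthesis pathway. The roughly 1.6 kb coding sequence was cloned between NheI and KpnI sites downstream of a CMV immediate-early promoter with a partial CMV enhancer, and no epitope tag or reporter is annotated. A remnant of a U6 promoter sits just upstream of the CMV element and is presumably a leftover from the backbone's lineage rather than a functional part. A second cassette in the same orientation uses a fragment of the mouse PGK promoter to drive the hygromycin resistance gene, so transduced cells can be selected with hygromycin.

The transfer cassette has a third-generation, self-inactivating layout. An RSV promoter replaces the U3 region of a truncated HIV-1 5' LTR to produce the genomic RNA in packaging cells, followed by the Ψ packaging signal with a partial gag sequence and the Rev response element for Rev-dependent nuclear export. A cPPT/CTS lies between the PHGDH insert and the PGK-hygromycin unit, and the ΔU3 3' LTR inactivates the viral promoter after integration. No WPRE is annotated. Outside the LTRs are an SV40 poly(A) signal and SV40 origin, an f1 origin, T7 and T3 promoters, and lac-derived fragments. Propagation in E. coli relies on a high-copy ColE1/pUC origin and ampicillin resistance. The depositor sequence and the repository's sequencing result differ by one nucleotide in length and start at different positions, but they show the same features in the same order.
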