Addgene plasmid #83901: pLJM5-WT PHGDH
Purpose: stable overexpression
Depositing lab: David Sabatini. Depositing organization: Whitehead Institute for Biomedical Research. Publication: A PHGDH inhibitor reveals coordination of serine synthesis and one-carbon unit fate. Pacold ME, Brimacombe KR, Chan SH, Rohde JM, Lewis CA, Swier LJ, Possemato R, Chen WW, Sullivan LB, Fiske BP, Cho S, Freinkman E, Birsoy K, Abu-Remaileh M, Shaul YD, Liu CM, Zhou M, Koh MJ, Chung H, Davidson SM, Luengo A, Wang AQ, Xu X, Yasgar A, Liu L, Rai G, Westover KD, Vander Heiden MG, Shen M, Gray NS, Boxer MB, Sabatini DM. Nat Chem Biol. 2016 Jun;12(6):452-8. doi: 10.1038/nchembio.2070. Epub 2016 Apr 25. PubMed 27110680.
Backbone
  Vector backbone: pLJM5
  Backbone size w/o insert (bp): 8010
  Total vector size (bp): 9612
  Vector type: Mammalian Expression, Lentiviral
  Selectable markers: Hygromycin
Growth in bacteria
  Bacterial resistance: Ampicillin, 100 μg/mL
  Growth temperature: 37°C
  Growth strain: NEB Stable
  Copy number: Unknown
Gene/Insert
  Gene/Insert name: Phosphoglycerate dehydrogenase (alt name: PHGDH)
  Species: H. sapiens (human)
  Insert size (bp): 1602
  GenBank ID: NM_006623.3
  Entrez Gene: PHGDH (a.k.a. 3-PGDH, 3PGDH, HEL-S-113, NLS, NLS1, PDG, PGAD, PGD, PGDH, PHGDHD, SERA)
  Promoter: CMV
  Cloning method: Restriction Enzyme; 5′ cloning site NheI (unknown if destroyed); 3′ cloning site KpnI (unknown if destroyed)
  Sequencing primers: 5′ ATG TCG TAA CAA CTC CGC CCC ATT; 3′ TAG TTT GTA TGT CTG TTG CTA TTA
Terms and licenses: Academic/Nonprofit Terms; Industry Terms: Not Available to Industry
How to cite: pLJM5-WT PHGDH was a gift from David Sabatini (Addgene plasmid # 83901 ; http://n2t.net/addgene:83901 ; RRID:Addgene_83901)
