>Addgene plasmid #83901 | pLJM5-WT PHGDH | depositor partial sequence | sequence record 160818 | Foward sequencing data of insert (wt-PHGDH):
GGGGATTGACGTAGCGTGTACGGTGGGAGGTCTATATAAGCAGAGCTGGTTTAGTGAACCGTCAGATCCG
CTAGCCCAGCAATGGCTTTTGCAAATCTGCGGAAAGTGCTCATCAGTGACAGCCTGGACCCTTGCTGCCG
GAAGATCTTGCAAGATGGAGGGCTGCAGGTGGTGGAAAAGCAGAACCTTAGCAAAGAGGAGCTGATAGCG
GAGCTGCAGGACTGTGAAGGCCTTATTGTTCGCTCTGCCACCAAGGTGACCGCTGATGTCATCAACGCAG
CTGAGAAACTCCAGGTGGTGGGCAGGGCTGGCACAGGTGTGGACAATGTGGATCTGGAGGCCGCAACAAG
GAAGGGCATCTTGGTTATGAACACCCCCAATGGGAACAGCCTCAGTGCCGCAGAACTCACTTGTGGAATG
ATCATGTGCCTGGCCAGGCAGATTCCCCAGGCGACGGCTTCGATGAAGGACGGCAAATGGGAGCGGAAGA
AGTTCATGGGAACAGAGCTGAATGGAAAGACCCTGGGAATTCTTGGCCTGGGCAGGATTGGGAGAGAGGT
AGCTACCCGGATGCAGTCCTTTGGGATGAAGACTATAGGGTATGACCCCATCATTTCCCCAGAGGTCTCG
GCCTCCTTTGGTGTTCAGCAGCTGCCCCTGGAGGAGATCTGGCCTCTCTGTGATTTCATCACTGTGCACA
CTCCTCTCCTGCCCTCCACGACAGGCTTGCTGAATGACAACACCTTTGCCCAGTGCAAGAAGGGGGTGCG
TGTGGTGAACTGTGCCCGTGGAGGGATCGTGGACGAAGGCGCCCTGCTCCGGGCCCTGCAGTCTGGCCAG
TGTGCCGGGGCTGCACTGGACGTGTTTACGGAAGAGCCGCCACGGGACCGGGCCTTGGTGGACCATGAGA
ATGTCATCAGCTGTCCCCACCTGGGTGCCAGCACCAAGGAGGCTCAGAGCCGCTGTGGGGAGGAAATTGC
TGTTTCAGTTCGTGGACATGGTGAAAGGGAAATCTCTCACGGGGGGTTGTGAATGCCCAGGCCCTTACCA
GTGCCTTCTCTCCACCACACCAAGCCTNGATGTCTGNAGAAGCTCTGGGGACACTGATGCGAGCCTGGGC
TGGTCCTCCAAAGGANCATCCAGNGATAACTACAGGGAAACAATNN
