>Addgene plasmid #83901 | pLJM5-WT PHGDH | depositor partial sequence | sequence record 160819 | Reverse sequencing data of insert (wt-PHGDH):
ANNTACAGCTTCTTACTGCCTGTACCCCCCATCCCCCCTTTTCTTTTAAAATTGTGGATGAATACTGCCA
TTTGTCTCGAGGTCGAGAATTCATGGTACCTCATTAGAAGTGGAACTGGAAGGCTTCAGTCACATGCTGC
TTCCACGCTTCCAGGCTGGGCAGCAAGGAGGAGATGCCCATGACGTGCCAGGTCTCCCCATCTGACACCA
GTGAAGTCTGGTAGGACAGCAGCCGCACGCCTGCCTCTGCCAGGAGGCCAATCATGGTAGGCAGCATTGC
AGGGTCAGAGGTCTGAGTCCGGAATAGGAGCAGGGGCAGGTCCCTGCGGAGAGGCACTTCTGGCCTGAAG
ACAGCTCCATTGAGCCCCTGCAGTACAGGTGTAGTGCCTTGGACCAAGCCCACAGCCTGGTAAGGGGCGC
CTGCCAGGGCCACGGCCAGGAGGCATTCCCCGAAGCCTTGCTCCCCTGGTGCAGCAGGGCTGTGGGAGGT
GGTGACATTGAGGCCAGCCTCTTTCACCAGCAGCTTAGCGTTCACCAAGTTCACATCCGCCTGCTTGGAA
GCCTCTTTCAGGAGGCCGACAATGACTGCGGGGCTTAGGCAGTTCCCAGCATTCTTCAGGGATGTTCCCT
GTGTTATCACCTGGATGGTCCCTTTGGGGGACCCAGCCCAGGCTCGCATCAGTGTCCCCAGAGCTTCTGC
CAGACCAATCCAAGGCTTGGTGTGTGGAGAGAAGGCACTGGTAAGGGCCTGGGCATTCACAACCCCCGTG
AGAGATTTCCCCTTCACCATGTCCACGAACTGAACAGCAATTTCCTCCCCACAGCGGCTCTGAGCCTCCT
TGGTGCTGGCACCCAGGTGGGGACAGCTGATGACATTCTCATGGTCCACCAAGGCCCGGTCCCGTGGCGG
CTCTTCCGTAAACACGTCCAGTGCAGCCCCGGCACACTGGCCAGACTGCAGGGCCCGGAGCAGGGCGCCT
TCGTTCCACGATCCCTCCACGGGCACAGTTCACCACACGCACCCCCTTCTTGCACTGGGGCAAAGGTGTT
GTCATTCAGCAAGCCCTGTCGTGGAGGGCAGGAGAGGAGTGTGCACAGTGATGAAATCACAGAGAGNNGA
TCTCTCAGGGCAGCTGCTGACACAAAGGAGGCCGAAAACCTTCTTGGGGGAAATGAATGNG
