>Addgene plasmid #83901 | pLJM5-WT PHGDH | addgene partial sequence | sequence record 163209 | CMV-F 5'-CGCAAATGGGCGGTAGGCGTG-3'
AGCAGAGCTGGTTTAGTGAACCGTCAGATCCGCTAGCCCAGCAATGGCTTTTGCAAATCTGCGGAAAGTG
CTCATCAGTGACAGCCTGGACCCTTGCTGCCGGAAGATCTTGCAAGATGGAGGGCTGCAGGTGGTGGAAA
AGCAGAACCTTAGCAAAGAGGAGCTGATAGCGGAGCTGCAGGACTGTGAAGGCCTTATTGTTCGCTCTGC
CACCAAGGTGACCGCTGATGTCATCAACGCAGCTGAGAAACTCCAGGTGGTGGGCAGGGCTGGCACAGGT
GTGGACAATGTGGATCTGGAGGCCGCAACAAGGAAGGGCATCTTGGTTATGAACACCCCCAATGGGAACA
GCCTCAGTGCCGCAGAACTCACTTGTGGAATGATCATGTGCCTGGCCAGGCAGATTCCCCAGGCGACGGC
TTCGATGAAGGACGGCAAATGGGAGCGGAAGAAGTTCATGGGAACAGAGCTGAATGGAAAGACCCTGGGA
ATTCTTGGCCTGGGCAGGATTGGGAGAGAGGTAGCTACCCGGATGCAGTCCTTTGGGATGAAGACTATAG
GGTATGACCCCATCATTTCCCCAGAGGTCTCGGCCTCCTTTGGTGTTCAGCAGCTGCCCCTGGAGGAGAT
CTGGCCTCTCTGTGATTTCATCACTGTGCACACTCCTCTCCTGCCCTCCACGACAGGCTTGCTGAATGAC
AACACCTTTGCCCAGTGCAAGAAGGGGGTGCGTGTGGTGAACTGTGCCCGTGGAGGGATCGTGGACGAAG
GCGCCCTGCTCCGGGCCCTGCAGTCTGGCCAGTGTGCCGGGGCTGCACTGGACGTGTTTACGGAAGAGCC
GCCACGGGACCGGGCCTTGGTGGACCATGAGAATGTCATCAGCTGTCCCCACCTGGGTGCCAGCACCAAG
GAGGCTCAGAGCCGCTGTGGGGAGGAAATTGCTGTTCAGTTCGTGGACATGGTGAAGGGGAAATCTCTCA
CGGGGGTTGTGAATGCCCAGGCCCTTACCAGTGCCTTCTCTCCACACACCAAGCCTTGGATTG
