>Addgene plasmid #83901 | pLJM5-WT PHGDH | addgene partial sequence | sequence record 163210 | pS2-R 5'-TAGTTTGTATGTCTGTTGCTATTA-3'
CCTGCACTGTACCCCCCAATCCCCCCTTTTCTTTTAAAATTGTGGATGAATACTGCCATTTGTCTCGAGG
TCGAGAATTCATGGTACCTCATTAGAAGTGGAACTGGAAGGCTTCAGTCACATGCTGCTTCCACGCTTCC
AGGCTGGGCAGCAAGGAGGAGATGCCCATGACGTGCCAGGTCTCCCCATCTGACACCAGTGAAGTCTGGT
AGGACAGCAGCCGCACGCCTGCCTCTGCCAGGAGGCCAATCATGGTAGGCAGCATTGCAGGGTCAGAGGT
CTGAGTCCGGAATAGGAGCAGGGGCAGGTCCCTGCGGAGAGGCACTTCTGGCCTGAAGACAGCTCCATTG
AGCCCCTGCAGTACAGGTGTAGTGCCTTGGACCAAGCCCACAGCCTGGTAAGGGGCGCCTGCCAGGGCCA
CGGCCAGGAGGCATTCCCCGAAGCCTTGCTCCCCTGGTGCAGCAGGGCTGTGGGAGGTGGTGACATTGAG
GCCAGCCTCTTTCACCAGCAGCTTAGCGTTCACCAAGTTCACATCCGCCTGCTTGGAAGCCTCTTTCAGG
AGGCCGACAATGACTGCGGGGCTTAGGCAGTTCCCAGCATTCTTCAGGGATGTTCCCTGTGTTATCACCT
GGATGGTCCCTTTGGGGGACCCAGCCCAGGCTCGCATCAGTGTCCCCAGAGCTTCTGCCAGACCAATCCA
AGGCTTGGTGTGTGGAGAGAAGGCACTGGTAAGGGCCTGGGCATTCACAACCCCCGTGAGAGATTTCCCC
TTCACCATGTCCACGAACTGAACAGCAATTTCCTCCCCACAGCGGCTCTGAGCCTCCTTGGTGCTGGCAC
CCAGGTGGGGACAGCTGATGACATTCTCATGGTCCACCAAGGCCCGGTCCCGTGGCGGCTCTTCCGTAAA
CACGTCCAGTGCAGCCCCGGCACACTGGCCAGACTGCAGGGCCCGGAGCAGGGC
